Addgene plasmid #18630: T4 Lysozyme T152V WT*
Depositing lab: Brian Matthews. Depositing organization: University of Oregon.
Backbone
  Vector backbone: pHS1403
  Backbone size w/o insert (bp): 5000
  Vector type: Bacterial Expression
Growth in bacteria
  Bacterial resistance: Ampicillin, 100 μg/mL
  Growth temperature: 37°C
  Growth strain: DH5alpha
  Copy number: High Copy
Gene/Insert
  Gene/Insert name: T4 Lysozyme (alt name: JX22 TA)
  Species: Bacteriophage T4
  Insert size (bp): 600
  Mutation: T152V WT*
  GenBank ID: NP_049736
  Entrez Gene: e (a.k.a. T4p123)
  Cloning method: Restriction Enzyme; 5′ cloning site BamHI (not destroyed); 3′ cloning site HindIII (not destroyed)
  Sequencing primers: 5′ na; 3′ GGCGTATCACGAGGCCC
Terms and licenses: Academic/Nonprofit Terms; Industry Terms: Not Available to Industry
Depositor comments: The BamHI site is 27 bp from the ATG and the HindIII site is 115 bp from the stop.
How to cite: T4 Lysozyme T152V WT* was a gift from Brian Matthews (Addgene plasmid # 18630 ; http://n2t.net/addgene:18630 ; RRID:Addgene_18630)
