[The description below was written by a language model from this plasmid's Addgene catalogue record.]
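Description:
T4 Lysozyme T152V WT* is a bacterial expression plasmid built on the pHS1403 backbone (about 5 kb without insert) that carries a mutant form of the bacteriophage T4 lysozyme gene (gene e). It is maintained in E. coli as a high-copy plasmid under ampicillin selection. The record does not include a feature table, so the specific origin of replication and the promoter and other regulatory elements that drive expression from pHS1403 are not stated.

The insert is roughly 600 bp and was placed between BamHI and HindIII sites, both of which remain intact, so the cassette can be excised or transferred by restriction digestion. According to the depositor's notes, the BamHI site lies 27 bp from the start codon and the HindIII site 115 bp from the stop codon, meaning the fragment includes short flanking untranslated sequence on either side of the coding region. The encoded protein carries a threonine-to-valine substitution at position 152. The "WT*" designation indicates the parental background into which the mutation was introduced; in the T4 lysozyme literature this term conventionally refers to the cysteine-free pseudo-wild-type protein, although the record itself does not define it. No tags or fusion partners are listed.

The record does not give an explicit purpose, but a single point mutant of T4 lysozyme in an expression vector is suited to producing the variant protein in bacteria for comparison with the parental enzyme, for example in studies of how individual residue substitutions affect protein structure, stability or folding.
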