>Addgene plasmid #18630 | T4 Lysozyme T152V WT* | addgene partial sequence | sequence record 24415 | 3primeUP
TANGAAAAAAGCCCGCTCATTAGGCGGGCTCAGATCTGCTCATGTTTTGACAGCTTATCATCGATAAGCT
TCGGCAATAAATTCTTGATATGTTTTCATATGTTTCCTTTAAATATTTTAATTAGTAATTGTCTATTCAA
GTAATTGTGAATATACTATCACAATTCCAAGAGAAAGTAAACAGCTTTATAGATTTTTATACGCGTCCCA
AGTGCCAGTTCTAAAGACTGTAATGACTCGTTTTGCGCGATTAGGTGTTTGATTATACCATCTACTTTTA
GCTAAGTTAACTGCTGCTTCATCCCAGCGTTTTTGTTGAAGCATACGTAAAGAGTTAGTAAATCCTGCCA
CACCGGTTTCTCCCATTTGGAAAACCATATTAATCAATGCAGCGCGACGAACCGCATCAAGAGAATCATA
AACCGGTTTTAATTTAGCATTTCTCAGAATTCCGCGAACAGCAGCATCAACATCCTGATTAAAGAGTTTT
TCAGCCTCATCTTTTGTAATTACACCATTAGTATTACGCCCAATAGCTTTATCTAATTCAGATTTAGCAG
CATTAAGTGATGGACTTTTTGTAAGCAAATGACCGATGCCAATAGTGTAATAGCCTTCTGTGTCTTTATA
GATTTTAAGTCTAAGACCTTCATCTATACGTAACATTTCAAATATATTCATAATACCTCCTAAGCATCGA
TGGATCCTGTTTCCTGTGTGAAATTGTTATCCGCTCACAATTCCACACATTATACGAGCCGATGATAATT
GTCACAGGGGATGGGGAGTAGCTGACCNGTCCCGGTGAATGTATCNCNCCATCCCCN
